Addgene plasmid #140425: AAV.CBA.eGFP.2A.P301L-Tau
Purpose: AAV.CBA.eGFP.2A.P301L-Tau propagation reporter P301L-2N4R-hTau
Depositing lab: Bradley Hyman. Depositing organization: Massachusetts General Hospital. Publication: Experimental evidence for the age dependence of tau protein spread in the brain. Wegmann S, Bennett RE, Delorme L, Robbins AB, Hu M, McKenzie D, Kirk MJ, Schiantarelli J, Tunio N, Amaral AC, Fan Z, Nicholls S, Hudry E, Hyman BT. Sci Adv. 2019 Jun 26;5(6):eaaw6404. doi: 10.1126/sciadv.aaw6404. eCollection 2019 Jun. PubMed 31249873.
Backbone
  Vector backbone: AAV.CBA.WPRE
  Backbone size w/o insert (bp): 6468
  Total vector size (bp): 8570
  Vector type: AAV
Growth in bacteria
  Bacterial resistance: Ampicillin, 100 μg/mL
  Growth temperature: 37°C
  Growth strain: NEB Stable
  Copy number: Unknown
Gene/Insert
  Gene/Insert name: eGFP-2A-Tau(P301L)
  Species: H. sapiens (human), Synthetic
  Mutation: changed Proline 301 to Leucine
  GenBank ID: NM_005910.5
  Entrez Gene: MAPT (a.k.a. DDPAC, FTD1, FTDP-17, MAPTL, MSTD, MTBT1, MTBT2, PPND, PPP1R103, TAU, Tau-PHF6, tau-40)
  Promoter: CBA
  Tag / fusion protein: eGFP (N terminal on insert)
  Cloning method: Restriction Enzyme; 5′ cloning site Xho1 (unknown if destroyed); 3′ cloning site EcoRV (unknown if destroyed)
  Sequencing primers: 5′ do not have; 3′ do not have
Terms and licenses: Academic/Nonprofit Terms; Industry Terms: Not Available to Industry
How to cite: AAV.CBA.eGFP.2A.P301L-Tau was a gift from Bradley Hyman (Addgene plasmid # 140425 ; http://n2t.net/addgene:140425 ; RRID:Addgene_140425)
