[The description below was written by a language model from this plasmid's Addgene catalogue record and pLannotate feature annotations shown in this document.]
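Description:
AAV.CBA.eGFP.2A.P301L-Tau is an adeno-associated virus transfer plasmid of about 8.6 kb, built on the AAV.CBA.WPRE backbone, in which the expression cassette lies between AAV2 inverted terminal repeats so that it can be packaged into recombinant AAV particles when replication and capsid functions are supplied separately. The ITRs are annotated only as fragments. In bacteria the plasmid replicates from a high-copy ColE1/pUC-type origin and is selected with ampicillin through the β-lactamase gene. The backbone also contains an f1 phage origin, along with remnants of M13, lacZα, lacI, rop and bom sequences that are vestiges of earlier cloning vectors.

Expression is driven by the CBA promoter, annotated here as the CMV immediate-early enhancer joined to the chicken β-actin promoter and a chimeric chicken β-actin/rabbit β-globin intron, an arrangement that gives strong constitutive expression in mammalian cells. The single open reading frame encodes EGFP, followed by a 2A sequence (named in the record, not separately annotated in the feature table), and then human tau (MAPT, 2N4R isoform) carrying the P301L substitution, a mutation associated with frontotemporal dementia. Because the 2A element causes ribosomal skipping, EGFP and tau are produced as separate proteins from one transcript. A WPRE and a rabbit β-globin polyadenylation signal downstream enhance transcript stability and processing.

The construct serves as a tau propagation reporter. Transduced cells are marked by EGFP and express human tau, whereas cells containing human tau without EGFP are inferred to have received the protein by cell-to-cell transfer. The associated publication concerns the age dependence of tau spread in the brain.
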