Features (pLannotate 1.2.2; 24 found; start..end, strand, type, name):
     98..141     -  rep_origin     SV40 ori (fragment): SV40 origin of replication
    188..567     +  enhancer       CMV enhancer: human cytomegalovirus immediate early enhancer
    569..848     +  promoter       chicken β-actin promoter: No description available
    849..1223    +  intron         chimeric intron (fragment): chimera between introns from chicken β-actin and rabbit β-globin
   1218..1337    +  intron         chimeric intron (fragment): chimera between introns from chicken β-actin and rabbit β-globin
   1390..1442    +  misc_feature   MCS: multiple cloning site
   1456..2172    +  CDS            EGFP: EGFP is a basic (constitutively fluorescent) green fluorescent protein published in 1996, derived from Aequorea victoria. It is reported to be a rapidly-maturing weak dimer with moderate acid sensitivity.
   2236..3555    +  CDS            MAPT: TAU_SPECI - Experimental evidence at protein level: Swiss-Prot protein existence level 1. Promotes microtubule assembly and stability, and might be involved in the establishment and maintenance of neuronal polarity. The C-terminus binds axonal microtubules while the N-terminus binds neural plasma membrane components, suggesting that tau functions as a linker protein between both. Axonal polarity is predetermined by tau localization (in the neuronal cell) in the domain of the cell body defined by the centrosome. The short isoforms allow plasticity of the cytoskeleton whereas the longer isoforms
   3586..4174    +  misc_feature   WPRE: woodchuck hepatitis virus posttranscriptional regulatory element
   4183..4260    +  CDS            HBB (fragment): HBB_PONPY - Experimental evidence at transcript level: Swiss-Prot protein existence level 2. Involved in oxygen transport from the lung to the various peripheral tissues. From Pongo pygmaeus (Bornean orangutan).
   4331..4386    +  polyA_signal   β-globin poly(A) signal: rabbit β-globin polyadenylation signal (Gil and Proudfoot, 1987)
   4786..4918    +  repeat_region  AAV2 ITR (fragment): inverted terminal repeat of adeno-associated virus serotype 2 inverted
   4913..4982    +  CDS            lacZα (fragment): LacZα fragment of β-galactosidase; lacZ fragment
   4993..5298    +  CDS            M13 gene IV (fragment) (sequence partly withheld): pIV; IV; phage assembly
   5286..5714    +  rep_origin     f1 ori (sequence partly withheld): f1 bacteriophage origin of replication; arrow indicates direction of (+) strand synthesis
   5804..6207    +  CDS            M13 gene II (fragment) (sequence partly withheld): pII; II; replication
   6215..6314    -  misc_feature   bom (fragment): basis of mobility region from pBR322
   6416..6451    -  CDS            rop (fragment): Rop protein, which maintains plasmids at low copy number; rop
   6546..6650    +  promoter       AmpR promoter: bla
   6651..7511    +  CDS            AmpR: β-lactamase; bla; confers resistance to ampicillin, carbenicillin, and related antibiotics
   7682..8270    +  rep_origin     ori: high-copy-number ColE1/pMB1/pBR322/pUC origin of replication
   8453..8509    +  CDS            lacI (fragment): lac repressor; lacI; The lac repressor binds to the lac operator to inhibit transcription in E. coli. This inhibition can be relieved by adding lactose or isopropyl-β-D-thiogalactopyranoside (IPTG).
   8503..8553    -  repeat_region  AAV2 ITR (fragment): inverted terminal repeat of adeno-associated virus serotype 2 inverted
   8552..46      -  repeat_region  AAV2 ITR (fragment) (across the origin): inverted terminal repeat of adeno-associated virus serotype 2 inverted
>Addgene plasmid #140425 | AAV.CBA.eGFP.2A.P301L-Tau | addgene full sequence | sequence record 426887 | Addgene NGS Result
CGAGCGCGCAGAGAGGGAGTGGCCAACTCCATCACTAGGGGTTCCTTGTAGTTAATGATTAACCCGCCAT
GCTACTTATCTACGTAGCCATGCTCTAGCGGCCTCGGCCTCTGCATAAATAAAAAAAATTAGTCAGCCAT
GAGCTTGGCCCATTGCATACGTTGTATCCATATCATAATATGTACTCGACATTGATTATTGACTAGTTAT
TAATAGTAATCAATTACGGGGTCATTAGTTCATAGCCCATATATGGAGTTCCGCGTTACATAACTTACGG
TAAATGGCCCGCCTGGCTGACCGCCCAACGACCCCCGCCCATTGACGTCAATAATGACGTATGTTCCCAT
AGTAACGCCAATAGGGACTTTCCATTGACGTCAATGGGTGGAGTATTTACGGTAAACTGCCCACTTGGCA
GTACATCAAGTGTATCATATGCCAAGTACGCCCCCTATTGACGTCAATGACGGTAAATGGCCCGCCTGGC
ATTATGCCCAGTACATGACCTTATGGGACTTTCCTACTTGGCAGTACATCTACGTATTAGTCATCGCTAT
TACCATGGTCGAGGTGAGCCCCACGTTCTGCTTCACTCTCCCCATCTCCCCCCCCTCCCCACCCCCAATT
TTGTATTTATTTATTTTTTAATTATTTTGTGCAGCGATGGGGGCGGGGGGGGGGGGGGGGGGCGCGCGCC
AGGCGGGGCGGGGCGGGGCGAGGGGCGGGGCGGGGCGAGGCGGAGAGGTGCGGCGGCAGCCAATCAGAGC
GGCGCGCTCCGAAAGTTTCCTTTTATGGCGAGGCGGCGGCGGCGGCGGCCCTATAAAAAGCGAAGCGCGC
GGCGGGCGGGAGTCGCTGCGCGCTGCCTTCGCCCCGTGCCCCGCTCCGCCGCCGCCTCGCGCCGCCCGCC
CCGGCTCTGACTGACCGCGTTACTCCCACAGGTGAGCGGGCGGGACGGCCCTTCTCCTCCGGGCTGTAAT
TAGCGCTTGGTTTAATGACGGCTTGTTTCTTTTCTGTGGCTGCGTGAAAGCCTTGAGGGGCTCCGGGAGG
GCCCTTTGTGCGGGGGGAGCGGCTCGGGGGGTGCGTGCGTGTGTGTGTGCGTGGGGAGCGCCGCGTGCGG
CTCCGCGCTGCCCGGCGGCTGTGAGCGCTGCGGGCGCGGCGCGGGGCTTTGTGCGCTCCGCAGTGTGCGC
GAGGGGAGCGCGGCCGGGGGCGGTGCCCCGCGGGGGGACGGCTGCCTTCGGGGGGGACGGGGCAGGGCGG
GGTTCGGCTTCTGGCGTGTGACCGGCGGCTCTAGAGCCTCTGCTAACCATGTTCATGCCTTCTTCTTTTT
CCTACAGCTCCTGGGCAACGTGCTGGTTATTGTGCTGTCTCATCATTTTGGCAAAGAATCTCGAGCTCAA
GCTTCGAATTCTGCAGTCGACGGTACCGCGGGCCCGGGATCCACCGGTCGCCACCATGGTGAGCAAGGGC
GAGGAGCTGTTCACCGGGGTGGTGCCCATCCTGGTCGAGCTGGACGGCGACGTAAACGGCCACAAGTTCA
GCGTGTCCGGCGAGGGCGAGGGCGATGCCACCTACGGCAAGCTGACCCTGAAGTTCATCTGCACCACCGG
CAAGCTGCCCGTGCCCTGGCCCACCCTCGTGACCACCCTGACCTACGGCGTGCAGTGCTTCAGCCGCTAC
CCCGACCACATGAAGCAGCACGACTTCTTCAAGTCCGCCATGCCCGAAGGCTACGTCCAGGAGCGCACCA
TCTTCTTCAAGGACGACGGCAACTACAAGACCCGCGCCGAGGTGAAGTTCGAGGGCGACACCCTGGTGAA
CCGCATCGAGCTGAAGGGCATCGACTTCAAGGAGGACGGCAACATCCTGGGGCACAAGCTGGAGTACAAC
TACAACAGCCACAACGTCTATATCATGGCCGACAAGCAGAAGAACGGCATCAAGGTGAACTTCAAGATCC
GCCACAACATCGAGGACGGCAGCGTGCAGCTCGCCGACCACTACCAGCAGAACACCCCCATCGGCGACGG
CCCCGTGCTGCTGCCCGACAACCACTACCTGAGCACCCAGTCCGCCCTGAGCAAAGACCCCAACGAGAAG
CGCGATCACATGGTCCTGCTGGAGTTCGTGACCGCCGCCGGGATCACTCTCGGCATGGACGAGCTGTACA
AGGGCAGTGGAGAGGGCAGAGGAAGTCTGCTAACATGCGGTGACGTCGAGGAGAATCCTGGCCCAGCTGA
GCCCCGCCAGGAGTTCGAAGTGATGGAAGATCACGCTGGGACGTACGGGTTGGGGGACAGGAAAGATCAG
GGGGGCTACACCATGCACCAAGACCAAGAGGGTGACACGGACGCTGGCCTGAAAGAATCTCCCCTGCAGA
CCCCCACTGAGGACGGATCTGAGGAACCGGGCTCTGAAACCTCTGATGCTAAGAGCACTCCAACAGCGGA
AGATGTGACAGCACCCTTAGTGGATGAGGGAGCTCCCGGCAAGCAGGCTGCCGCGCAGCCCCACACGGAG
ATCCCAGAAGGAACCACAGCTGAAGAAGCAGGCATTGGAGACACCCCCAGCCTGGAAGACGAAGCTGCTG
GTCACGTGACCCAAGCTCGCATGGTCAGTAAAAGCAAAGACGGGACTGGAAGCGATGACAAAAAAGCCAA
GGGGGCTGATGGTAAAACGAAGATCGCCACACCGCGGGGAGCAGCCCCTCCAGGCCAGAAGGGCCAGGCC
AACGCCACCAGGATTCCAGCAAAAACCCCGCCCGCTCCAAAGACACCACCCAGCTCTGGTGAACCTCCAA
AATCAGGGGATCGCAGCGGCTACAGCAGCCCCGGCTCCCCAGGCACTCCCGGCAGCCGCTCCCGCACCCC
GTCCCTTCCAACCCCACCCACCCGGGAGCCCAAGAAGGTGGCAGTGGTCCGTACTCCACCCAAGTCGCCG
TCTTCCGCCAAGAGCCGCCTGCAGACAGCCCCCGTGCCCATGCCAGACCTGAAGAATGTCAAGTCCAAGA
TCGGCTCCACTGAGAACCTGAAGCACCAGCCGGGAGGCGGGAAGGTGCAGATAATTAATAAGAAGCTGGA
TCTTAGCAACGTCCAGTCCAAGTGTGGCTCAAAGGATAATATCAAACACGTCCTGGGAGGCGGCAGTGTG
CAAATAGTCTACAAACCAGTTGACCTGAGCAAGGTGACCTCCAAGTGTGGCTCATTAGGCAACATCCATC
ATAAACCAGGAGGTGGCCAGGTGGAAGTAAAATCTGAGAAGCTTGACTTCAAGGACAGAGTCCAGTCGAA
GATTGGGTCCCTGGACAATATCACCCACGTCCCTGGCGGAGGAAATAAAAAGATTGAAACCCACAAGCTG
ACCTTCCGCGAGAACGCCAAAGCCAAGACAGACCACGGGGCGGAGATCGTGTACAAGTCGCCAGTGGTGT
CTGGGGACACGTCTCCACGGCATCTCAGCAATGTCTCCTCCACCGGCAGCATCGACATGGTAGACTCGCC
CCAGCTCGCCACGCTAGCTGACGAGGTGTCTGCCTCCCTGGCCAAGCAGGGTTTGTAGACTAGCGATATC
GGTACCGGATCCGATAATCAACCTCTGGATTACAAAATTTGTGAAAGATTGACTGGTATTCTTAACTATG
TTGCTCCTTTTACGCTATGTGGATACGCTGCTTTAATGCCTTTGTATCATGCTATTGCTTCCCGTATGGC
TTTCATTTTCTCCTCCTTGTATAAATCCTGGTTGCTGTCTCTTTATGAGGAGTTGTGGCCCGTTGTCAGG
CAACGTGGCGTGGTGTGCACTGTGTTTGCTGACGCAACCCCCACTGGTTGGGGCATTGCCACCACCTGTC
AGCTCCTTTCCGGGACTTTCGCTTTCCCCCTCCCTATTGCCACGGCGGAACTCATCGCCGCCTGCCTTGC
CCGCTGCTGGACAGGGGCTCGGCTGTTGGGCACTGACAATTCCGTGGTGTTGTCGGGGAAATCATCGTCC
TTTCCTTGGCTGCTCGCCTGTGTTGCCACCTGGATTCTGCGCGGGACGTCCTTCTGCTACGTCCCTTCGG
CCCTCAATCCAGCGGACCTTCCTTCCCGCGGCCTGCTGCCGGCTCTGCGGCCTCTTCCGCGTCTTCGCCT
TCGCCCTCAGACGAGTCGGATCTCCCTTTGGGCCGCCTCCCCGCATCGGATCCAATTCACTCCTCAGGTG
CAGGCTGCCTATCAGAAGGTGGTGGCTGGTGTGGCCAATGCCCTGGCTCACAAATACCACTGAGATCTTT
TTCCCTCTGCCAAAAATTATGGGGACATCATGAAGCCCCTTGAGCATCTGACTTCTGGCTAATAAAGGAA
ATTTATTTTCATTGCAATAGTGTGTTGGAATTTTTTGTGTCTCTCACTCGGAAGGACATATGGGAGGGCA
AATCATTTAAAACATCAGAATGAGTATTTGGTTTAGAGTTTGGCAACATATGCCCATATGCTGGCTGCCA
TGAACAAAGGTTGGCTATAAAGAGGTCATCAGTATATGAAACAGCCCCCTGCTGTCCATTCCTTATTCCA
TAGAAAAGCCTTGACTTGAGGTTAGATTTTTTTTATATTTTGTTTTGTGTTATTTTTTTCTTTAACATCC
CTAAAATTTTCCTTACATGTTTTACTAGCCAGATTTTTCCTCCTCTCCTGACTACTCCCAGTCATAGCTG
TCCCTCTTCTCTTATGGAGATCCCTCGACCTGCAGCCCAAGCTCTAGAGCATGGCTACGTAGATAAGTAG
CATGGCGGGTTAATCATTAACTACAAGGAACCCCTAGTGATGGAGTTGGCCACTCCCTCTCTGCGCGCTC
GCTCGCTCACTGAGGCCGGGCGACCAAAGGTCGCCCGACGCCCGGGCTTTGCCCGGGCGGCCTCAGTGAG
CGAGCGAGCGCGCAGCTGGCGTAATAGCGAAGAGGCCCGCACCGATCGCCCTTCCCAACAGTTGCGCAGC
CTGAATGGCGAATGGCGATTCC
[38 nt withheld, positions 4993-5030]
C
[378 nt withheld, positions 5032-5409]
C
[91 nt withheld, positions 5411-5501]
A
[49 nt withheld, positions 5503-5551]
CCTTTGACGTTGGAGTCCACGTTCTTT
[37 nt withheld, positions 5579-5615]
ACCCTATCTCGGTCTATTCTTTTGATTTATAAGGGATTTTGCCGATTTCGGCCTATTGGTTAAAAAATGA
GCTGATTTAACAAAAATTTAACGCGAATTTTAACAAAATATTAACGCTTACAATTTAAATATTTGCTTAT
ACAATCT
[100 nt withheld, positions 5763-5862]
CTCAGGCAATGACCTGATAGCCTTTGTAG
[69 nt withheld, positions 5892-5960]
T
[44 nt withheld, positions 5962-6005]
ACCTACACATTACTCA
[44 nt withheld, positions 6022-6065]
TTGCGTTGAAATAAAGGCTTCTCCC
[83 nt withheld, positions 6091-6173]
TTCTTTGCCTTGCCTGTATGATTTATTGGATGTTGGAATCGCCTGATGCGGTATTTTCTCCTTACGCATC
TGTGCGGTATTTCACACCGCATATGGTGCACTCTCAGTACAATCTGCTCTGATGCCGCATAGTTAAGCCA
GCCCCGACACCCGCCAACACCCGCTGACGCGCCCTGACGGGCTTGTCTGCTCCCGGCATCCGCTTACAGA
CAAGCTGTGACCGTCTCCGGGAGCTGCATGTGTCAGAGGTTTTCACCGTCATCACCGAAACGCGCGAGAC
GAAAGGGCCTCGTGATACGCCTATTTTTATAGGTTAATGTCATGATAATAATGGTTTCTTAGACGTCAGG
TGGCACTTTTCGGGGAAATGTGCGCGGAACCCCTATTTGTTTATTTTTCTAAATACATTCAAATATGTAT
CCGCTCATGAGACAATAACCCTGATAAATGCTTCAATAATATTGAAAAAGGAAGAGTATGAGTATTCAAC
ATTTCCGTGTCGCCCTTATTCCCTTTTTTGCGGCATTTTGCCTTCCTGTTTTTGCTCACCCAGAAACGCT
GGTGAAAGTAAAAGATGCTGAAGATCAGTTGGGTGCACGAGTGGGTTACATCGAACTGGATCTCAACAGC
GGTAAGATCCTTGAGAGTTTTCGCCCCGAAGAACGTTTTCCAATGATGAGCACTTTTAAAGTTCTGCTAT
GTGGCGCGGTATTATCCCGTATTGACGCCGGGCAAGAGCAACTCGGTCGCCGCATACACTATTCTCAGAA
TGACTTGGTTGAGTACTCACCAGTCACAGAAAAGCATCTTACGGATGGCATGACAGTAAGAGAATTATGC
AGTGCTGCCATAACCATGAGTGATAACACTGCGGCCAACTTACTTCTGACAACGATCGGAGGACCGAAGG
AGCTAACCGCTTTTTTGCACAACATGGGGGATCATGTAACTCGCCTTGATCGTTGGGAACCGGAGCTGAA
TGAAGCCATACCAAACGACGAGCGTGACACCACGATGCCTGTAGCAATGGCAACAACGTTGCGCAAACTA
TTAACTGGCGAACTACTTACTCTAGCTTCCCGGCAACAATTAATAGACTGGATGGAGGCGGATAAAGTTG
CAGGACCACTTCTGCGCTCGGCCCTTCCGGCTGGCTGGTTTATTGCTGATAAATCTGGAGCCGGTGAGCG
TGGGTCTCGCGGTATCATTGCAGCACTGGGGCCAGATGGTAAGCCCTCCCGTATCGTAGTTATCTACACG
ACGGGGAGTCAGGCAACTATGGATGAACGAAATAGACAGATCGCTGAGATAGGTGCCTCACTGATTAAGC
ATTGGTAACTGTCAGACCAAGTTTACTCATATATACTTTAGATTGATTTAAAACTTCATTTTTAATTTAA
AAGGATCTAGGTGAAGATCCTTTTTGATAATCTCATGACCAAAATCCCTTAACGTGAGTTTTCGTTCCAC
TGAGCGTCAGACCCCGTAGAAAAGATCAAAGGATCTTCTTGAGATCCTTTTTTTCTGCGCGTAATCTGCT
GCTTGCAAACAAAAAAACCACCGCTACCAGCGGTGGTTTGTTTGCCGGATCAAGAGCTACCAACTCTTTT
TCCGAAGGTAACTGGCTTCAGCAGAGCGCAGATACCAAATACTGTTCTTCTAGTGTAGCCGTAGTTAGGC
CACCACTTCAAGAACTCTGTAGCACCGCCTACATACCTCGCTCTGCTAATCCTGTTACCAGTGGCTGCTG
CCAGTGGCGATAAGTCGTGTCTTACCGGGTTGGACTCAAGACGATAGTTACCGGATAAGGCGCAGCGGTC
GGGCTGAACGGGGGGTTCGTGCACACAGCCCAGCTTGGAGCGAACGACCTACACCGAACTGAGATACCTA
CAGCGTGAGCTATGAGAAAGCGCCACGCTTCCCGAAGGGAGAAAGGCGGACAGGTATCCGGTAAGCGGCA
GGGTCGGAACAGGAGAGCGCACGAGGGAGCTTCCAGGGGGAAACGCCTGGTATCTTTATAGTCCTGTCGG
GTTTCGCCACCTCTGACTTGAGCGTCGATTTTTGTGATGCTCGTCAGGGGGGCGGAGCCTATGGAAAAAC
GCCAGCAACGCGGCCTTTTTACGGTTCCTGGCCTTTTGCTGGCCTTTTGCTCACATGTTCTTTCCTGCGT
TATCCCCTGATTCTGTGGATAACCGTATTACCGCCTTTGAGTGAGCTGATACCGCTCGCCGCAGCCGAAC
GACCGAGCGCAGCGAGTCAGTGAGCGAGGAAGCGGAAGAGCGCCCAATACGCAAACCGCCTCTCCCCGCG
CGTTGGCCGATTCATTAATGCAGCTGCGCGCTCGCTCGCTCACTGAGGCCGCCCGGGCAAAGCCCGGGCG
GCCTCAGTGAGCGAG
